>Addgene plasmid #44233 | pECFP(C1)-PP1alpha | depositor partial sequence | sequence record 64350 | Covers the N term part of the insert by using pEGFP-C1 forward primer
NNNNNNNNNNNNNNNTNGGCNTGGANGAGCTGTACAGTCCGGACTCAGATCTCGAGCTCAAGCTTCGAAT
TCGATGTCCGACAGCGAGAAGCTCAACCTGGACTCGATCATCGGGCGCCTGCTGGAAGTGCAGGGCTCGC
GGCCTGGCAAGAATGTACAGCTGACAGAGAACGAGATCCGCGGTCTGTGCCTGAAATCCCGGGAGATTTT
TCTGAGCCAGCCCATTCTTCTGGAGCTGGAGGCACCCCTCAAGATCTGCGGTGACATACACGGCCAGTAC
TACGACCTTCTGCGACTATTTGAGTATGGCGGTTTCCCTCCCGAGAGCAACTACCTCTTTCTGGGGGACT
ATGTGGACAGGGGCAAGCAGTCCTTGGAGACCATCTGCCTGCTGCTGGCCTATAAGATCAAGTACCCCGA
GAACTTCTTCCTGCTCCGTGGGAACCACGAGTGTGCCAGCATCAACCGCATCTATGGTTTCTACGATGAG
TGCAAGAGACGCTACAACATCAAACTGTGGAAAACCTTCACTGACTGCTTCAACTGCCTGCCCATCGCGG
CCATAGTGGACGAAAAGATCTTCTGCTGCCACGGAGGCCTGTCCCCGGACCTGCAGTCTATGGAGCAGAT
TCGGCGGATCATGCGGCCCACAGATGTGCCTGACCAGGGCCTGCTGTGTGACCTGCTGTGGTCTGACCCT
GACAAGGACGTGCAGGGCTGGGGCGAGAACGACCGTGGCGTCTCTTTTACCTTTGGAGCCGAGGTGGTGG
CCAAGTTCCTCCACAAGCACGACTTGGACCTCATCTGCCGAGCACACCAGGTGGTAGAAGACGGCTACGA
GTTCTTTGCCAAGCGGCAGCTGGTGACACTTTTCTCAGCTCCCAACTACTGTGGCGAGTTTGACAATGCT
GGCGCCATGATGAGTGTGGACGAGACCCTCATGTGCTCTTTCCAGATCCTCAAGCCCGCCGACAAGAACA
NGGGGAAGTACGGGCAGTTCAGTGGCCTGAACCCTGGAGGCCGACCCATCACCCCCNCCCCGCAATTCCG
CCAAAGCCAAGAAAGGATCCACCNGGATCTAGATACTGATCATAATCANCNTACNNNTTTGTAGAGGTTT
NNTNCTTNAAAACCTCCCACNNCCTCCCCCNNAACNNNAAACNNNNAAAANNAATGCNANTNNNN
