>Addgene plasmid #44233 | pECFP(C1)-PP1alpha | depositor partial sequence | sequence record 64351 | Covers the C term part of the insert by using pEGFP-C1 reverse primer
NNNNNNNNNCTTTATTTGTGAATTTGTGATGCTATTGCTTTATTTGTAACCATTATAAGCTGCAATAAAC
AAGTTAACAACAACAATTGCATTCATTTTATGTTTCAGGTTCAGGGGGAGGTGTGGGAGGTTTTTTAAAG
CAAGTAAAACCTCTACAAATGTGGTATGGCTGATTATGATCAGTTATCTAGATCCGGTGGATCCTTTCTT
GGCTTTGGCGGAATTGCGGGGTGGGGTGATGGGTCGGCCTCCAGGGTTCAGGCCACTGAACTGCCCGTAC
TTCCCCTTGTTCTTGTCGGCGGGCTTGAGGATCTGGAAAGAGCACATGAGGGTCTCGTCCACACTCATCA
TGGCGCCAGCATTGTCAAACTCGCCACAGTAGTTGGGAGCTGAGAAAAGTGTCACCAGCTGCCGCTTGGC
AAAGAACTCGTAGCCGTCTTCTACCACCTGGTGTGCTCGGCAGATGAGGTCCAAGTCGTGCTTGTGGAGG
AACTTGGCCACCACCTCGGCTCCAAAGGTAAAAGAGACGCCACGGTCGTTCTCGCCCCAGCCCTGCACGT
CCTTGTCAGGGTCAGACCACAGCAGGTCACACAGCAGGCCCTGGTCAGGCACATCTGTGGGCCGCATGAT
CCGCCGAATCTGCTCCATAGACTGCAGGTCCGGGGACAGGCCTCCGTGGCAGCAGAAGATCTTTTCGNCC
ACTATGGCCGCGATGGGNANGCAGTTGAAGCAGTCAGTGAAGGTTTTCCACAGTTTGATGTTGTAGCGTC
TCTTGCACTCATCGTAGAAACCATAGATGCGGTTGATGCTGGCACACTCGTGGTTCCCACGGAGCANGAA
GAAGTTCTCGGGGTACTTGATCTTATAGGCCAGCAGCAGGCAGATGGTCTCCAAGGACTGCTTGCCCCTG
TCCACATAGTCCCCCANAAAGAGGTAGTTGCTCTCGGGAGGGAAACCGCCATACTCAATAGTCGCANAAG
GTCGTAGNACTGGNCNNTGTATGTCACCGCAGATCTTGAGGGGTGCNCTCCNGCTNNNNNGAAGAATTGG
GNNTGGCNNNAAAAAATCNTCCCNNATTTCNNGNNNNNACCNNNGNTCTTNNTTNNTCNNNCNGCTTGNN
NCNNNTCTTGNCAGCCNNCNNNCCCTGCACTTTCAGCNNGGNNCCCNATGATCGAGNTCNAGGNTNANCT
TTNNNNNCNNNNNNNNANNNNNNNTNNNNNNCTTGNNGANNNNNANNNNNTN
