>Addgene plasmid #44233 | pECFP(C1)-PP1alpha | addgene partial sequence | sequence record 76016 | EGFP-C 5'-CATGGTCCTGCTGGAGTTCGTG-3'
AGTCCGGACTCAGATCTCGAGCTCAAGCTTCGAATTTCGATGTCCGACAGCGAGAAGCTCAACCTGGACT
CGATCATCGGGCGCCTGCTGGAAGTGCAGGGCTCGCGGCCTGGCAAGAATGTACAGCTGACAGAGAACGA
GATCCGCGGTCTGTGCCTGAAATCCCGGGAGATTTTTCTGAGCCAGCCCATTCTTCTGGAGCTGGAGGCA
CCCCTCAAGATCTGCGGTGACATACACGGCCAGTACTACGACCTTCTGCGACTATTTGAGTATGGCGGTT
TCCCTCCCGAGAGCAACTACCTCTTTCTGGGGGACTATGTGGACAGGGGCAAGCAGTCCTTGGAGACCAT
CTGCCTGCTGCTGGCCTATAAGATCAAGTACCCCGAGAACTTCTTCCTGCTCCGTGGGAACCACGAGTGT
GCCAGCATCAACCGCATCTATGGTTTCTACGATGAGTGCAAGAGACGCTACAACATCAAACTGTGGAAAA
CCTTCACTGACTGCTTCAACTGCCTGCCCATCGCGGCCATAGTGGACGAAAAGATCTTCTGCTGCCACGG
AGGCCTGTCCCCGGACCTGCAGTCTATGGAGCAGATTCGGCGGATCATGCGGCCCACAGATGTGCCTGAC
CAGGGCCTGCTGTGTGACCTGCTGTGGTCTGACCCTGACAAGGACGTGCAGGGCTGGGGCGAGAACGACC
GTGGCGTCTCTTTTACCTTTGGAGCCGAGGTGGTGGCCAAGTTCCTCCACAAGCACGACTTGGACCTCAT
CTGCCGAGCACACC
