>Addgene plasmid #44233 | pECFP(C1)-PP1alpha | addgene partial sequence | sequence record 76936 | CMV-F 5'-CGCAAATGGGCGGTAGGCGTG-3'
CCGGTCGCCACCATGGTGAGCAAGGGCGAGGAGCTGTTCACCGGGGTGGTGCCCATCCTGGTCGAGCTGG
ACGGCGACGTAAACGGCCACAAGTTCAGCGTGTCCGGCGAGGGCGAGGGCGATGCCACCTACGGCAAGCT
GACCCTGAAGTTCATCTGCACCACCGGCAAGCTGCCCGTGCCCTGGCCCACCCTCGTGACCACCCTGACC
TGGGGCGTGCAGTGCTTCAGCCGCTACCCCGACCACATGAAGCAGCACGACTTCTTCAAGTCCGCCATGC
CCGAAGGCTACGTCCAGGAGCGCACCATCTTCTTCAAGGACGACGGCAACTACAAGACCCGCGCCGAGGT
GAAGTTCGAGGGCGACACCCTGGTGAACCGCATCGAGCTGAAGGGCATCGACTTCAAGGAGGACGGCAAC
ATCCTGGGGCACAAGCTGGAGTACAACTACATCAGCCACAACGTCTATATCACCGCCGACAAGCAGAAGA
ACGGCATCAAGGCCAACTTCAAGATCCGCCACAACATCGAGGACGGCAGCGTGCAGCTCGCCGACCACTA
CCAGCAGAACACCCCCATCGGCGACGGCCCCGTGCTGCTGCCCGACAACCACTACCTGAGCACCCAGTCC
GCCCTGAGCAAAGACCCCAACGAGAAGCGCGATCACATGGTCCTGCTGGAGTTCGTGACCGCCGCCGGGA
TCACTCTCGGCATGGACGAGCTGTACAAGTCCGGACTCAGATCTCGAGCTCAAGCTTCGAATTCGATGTC
CGACAGCGAGAAGCTCAACCTGGACTCGATCATCGGGCGCCTGCTGGAAGTGC
