[The description below was written by a language model from this plasmid's Addgene catalogue record.]
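Description:
pECFP(C1)-PP1alpha is a mammalian expression plasmid built on the Clontech pECFP-C1 backbone, about 5.7 kb in total, of which roughly 4.7 kb is vector and 993 bp is insert. It is maintained in E. coli as a high-copy plasmid under kanamycin selection. In mammalian cells, stable transfectants can be selected with G418 through the neomycin resistance marker. No feature table accompanies the record, so details such as the origin of replication and polyadenylation signals are not explicitly documented here.

The insert is the human PPP1CA coding sequence, which encodes the alpha isoform of the protein phosphatase 1 catalytic subunit. It was cloned between the EcoRI and BamHI sites of the multiple cloning site, and the record does not say whether these sites remain intact. Because the C1 configuration places the cloning site downstream of the fluorescent protein, the phosphatase is expressed as a fusion with cyan fluorescent protein at its N terminus. Transcription of the fusion is driven by the strong constitutive CMV promoter.

The construct lets PP1alpha be visualised directly in living mammalian cells by fluorescence microscopy. The associated work concerns the dynamic targeting of protein phosphatase 1 within the nuclei of living cells, so the plasmid fits studies of the subcellular and subnuclear localisation of this isoform and how that localisation changes. The cyan tag in principle also allows imaging alongside proteins carrying spectrally distinct fluorescent tags, although the record does not describe specific pairings.
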