Addgene plasmid #44233: pECFP(C1)-PP1alpha
Depositing lab: Angus Lamond & Laura Trinkle-Mulcahy. Depositing organization: University of Dundee. Publication: Dynamic targeting of protein phosphatase 1 within the nuclei of living mammalian cells. Trinkle-Mulcahy L, Sleeman JE, Lamond AI. J Cell Sci. 2001 Dec;114(Pt 23):4219-28. PubMed 11739654.
Backbone
  Vector backbone: pECFP-C1
  Backbone manufacturer: Clontech
  Backbone size w/o insert (bp): 4700
  Total vector size (bp): 5693
  Vector type: Mammalian Expression
  Selectable markers: Neomycin (select with G418)
Growth in bacteria
  Bacterial resistance: Kanamycin, 50 μg/mL
  Growth temperature: 37°C
  Growth strain: DH5alpha
  Copy number: High Copy
Gene/Insert
  Gene/Insert name: PP1A (alt names: PPP1CA; PPP1CA protein phosphatase 1, catalytic subunit, alpha isozyme)
  Species: H. sapiens (human)
  Insert size (bp): 993
  GenBank ID: NM_002708
  Entrez Gene: PPP1CA (a.k.a. PP-1A, PP1A, PP1alpha, PPP1A)
  Promoter: CMV
  Tag / fusion protein: CFP (N terminal on backbone)
  Cloning method: Restriction Enzyme; 5′ cloning site EcoRI (unknown if destroyed); 3′ cloning site BamHI (unknown if destroyed)
  Sequencing primers: 5′ TGGTCCTGCTGGAGTTCGTGACC; 3′ GTTTGGACAAACCACAACTAGAATGCAG
Terms and licenses: Academic/Nonprofit Terms; Industry Terms: Not Available to Industry
How to cite: pECFP(C1)-PP1alpha was a gift from Angus Lamond & Laura Trinkle-Mulcahy (Addgene plasmid # 44233 ; http://n2t.net/addgene:44233 ; RRID:Addgene_44233)
